>Addgene plasmid #176280 | pAAV-SynI-CreOn-FlpOff-mNaChBac-P2A-EGFP | depositor full sequence | sequence record 342036 | pAAV-SynI-CreOn-FlpOff-mNaChBac-P2A-EGFP sequence 6228 bps
CCTGCAGGCAGCTGCGCGCTCGCTCGCTCACTGAGGCCGCCCGGGCAAAGCCCGGGCGTCGGGCGACCTT
TGGTCGCCCGGCCTCAGTGAGCGAGCGAGCGCGCAGAGAGGGAGTGGCCAACTCCATCACTAGGGGTTCC
TTCTAGACAACTTTGTATAGAAAAGTTGCTGCAGAGGGCCCTGCGTATGAGTGCAAGTGGGTTTTAGGAC
CAGGATGAGGCGGGGTGGGGGTGCCTACCTGACGACCGACCCCGACCCACTGGACAAGCACCCAACCCCC
ATTCCCCAAATTGCGCATCCCCTATCAGAGAGGGGGAGGGGAAACAGGATGCGGCGAGGCGCGTGCGCAC
TGCCAGCTTCAGCACCGCGGACAGTGCCTTCGCCCCCGCCTGGCGGCGCGCGCCACCGCCGCCTCAGCAC
TGAAGGCGCGCTGACGTCACTCGCCGGTCCCCCGCAAACTCCCCTTCCCGGCCACCTTGGTCGCGTCCGC
GCCGCCGCCGGCCCAGCCGGACCGCACCACGCGAGGCGCGAGATAGGGGGGCACGGGCGCGACCATCTGC
GCTGCGGCGCCGGCGACTCAGCGCTGCCTCAGTCTGCGGTGGGCAGCGGAGGAGTCGTGTCGTGCCTGAG
AGCGCAGCAAGTTTGTACAAAAAAGCAGGCTGCCACCATAACTTCGTATAGGATACTTTATACGAAGTTA
TGCAGAATGGTAGCTGGATTGTAGCTGCTATTAGCAATATGAAACCTCTTAATAACTTCGTATAGCATAC
ATTATACGAAGTTATGGCGCGGAAGTTCCTATTCTCTAGAAAGTATAGGAACTTCCCTTATTACTTGTAC
AGCTCGTCCATGCCGAGAGTGATCCCGGCGGCGGTCACGAACTCCAGCAGGACCATGTGATCGCGCTTCT
CGTTGGGGTCTTTGCTCAGGGCGGACTGGGTGCTCAGGTAGTGGTTGTCGGGCAGCAGCACGGGGCCGTC
GCCGATGGGGGTGTTCTGCTGGTAGTGGTCGGCGAGCTGCACGCTGCCGTCCTCGATGTTGTGGCGGATC
TTGAAGTTCACCTTGATGCCGTTCTTCTGCTTGTCGGCCATGATATAGACGTTGTGGCTGTTGTAGTTGT
ACTCCAGCTTGTGCCCCAGGATGTTGCCGTCCTCCTTGAAGTCGATGCCCTTCAGCTCGATGCGGTTCAC
CAGGGTGTCGCCCTCGAACTTCACCTCGGCGCGGGTCTTGTAGTTGCCGTCGTCCTTGAAGAAGATGGTG
CGCTCCTGGACGTAGCCTTCGGGCATGGCGGACTTGAAGAAGTCGTGCTGCTTCATGTGGTCGGGGTAGC
GGCTGAAGCACTGCACGCCGTAGGTCAGGGTGGTCACGAGGGTGGGCCAGGGCACGGGCAGCTTGCCGGT
GGTGCAGATGAACTTCAGGGTCAGCTTGCCGTAGGTGGCATCGCCCTCGCCCTCGCCGGACACGCTGAAC
TTGTGGCCGTTTACGTCGCCGTCCAGCTCGACCAGGATGGGCACCACCCCGGTGAACAGCTCCTCGCCCT
TGCTCACCATAGGCCCGGGGTTTTCTTCAACATCTCCTGCTTGCTTTAACAGAGAGAAGTTCGTGGCTCC
GCTTCCTCCACTGCCGATATCCTTAAGTTGTTTGAGCAAGCTCTTCAGTTCGGCTACATCCTTTCGCAAT
GCTGAAATCTCCTGTTTAAGTCCGTCGGCCTCCCCATCTTCCTCATTGTCCGTAAGCTCCGCCTTTTCCA
CGTTGTTCACAATGACTCCGATGAAAAGATTGAAAATGATAAAAGTACCAATCAGGACAAACGAGACAAA
GTAGAGCCATGACCAGGGCACCTCTGCAAAAATGGGCCGCATTACACCGCTGGCCCAGCTCTCCAAGGTC
ACCACTTGGAACAGCGTCAGCAACGAAAGCTGGAGGTTCCCAAAGTATTCAGGCGATACGTGCTGGAAGA
GCATTGTCCCGATCACTGCAAAGATATAGAAGAAGATGGACATCAAGATCAAGATATTGCCCAACGCCGG
AATCGTCATCACCAGCGCATCTACGAGTCTGCGCAGGGAGGGGACGACGGAGATCGCCCTGAGTACCCGC
AGCACTCTAAGGATTCGCAATACTGTCACGAACTGGGCTCCCGCGAAGATATGCCCAGCCGCGACAATCA
GAAAATCAAACCAATTCCACGAGCTGCGGAAGAAGGCCGACTTTGGGTTCGACGCCAAAAACCTCATCGC
GATCTCGATGGTGAAGATCCAAAGCAGGACGAGGTCAATCCGATAAAAGAGCCACTTGTGGTCCGCGTAG
ATCCTCGGATATGTTTCGATTCCCACGATCAGTGCATTAAAGAGGATCAGGGCAATGACGGTGAAAGTAA
ACGCTCTATGGTTGACAATTTTCTGCATCTTTGACGTGAATGAGTTCTGTTTCTGGCGTGCTTCCATTTT
CATGGTGGCGAAGTTCCTATTCTCTAGAAAGTATAGGAACTTCGCTAGCATAACTTCGTATAAAGTATCC
TATACGAAGTTATTTGCCTTAACCCAGAAATTATCACTGTTATTCTTTAGAATGGTGCAAAGAATAACTT
CGTATAATGTATGCTATACGAAGTTATACCCAGCTTTCTTGTACAAAGTGGGAATTCCGATAATCAACCT
CTGGATTACAAAATTTGTGAAAGATTGACTGGTATTCTTAACTATGTTGCTCCTTTTACGCTATGTGGAT
ACGCTGCTTTAATGCCTTTGTATCATGCTATTGCTTCCCGTATGGCTTTCATTTTCTCCTCCTTGTATAA
ATCCTGGTTGCTGTCTCTTTATGAGGAGTTGTGGCCCGTTGTCAGGCAACGTGGCGTGGTGTGCACTGTG
TTTGCTGACGCAACCCCCACTGGTTGGGGCATTGCCACCACCTGTCAGCTCCTTTCCGGGACTTTCGCTT
TCCCCCTCCCTATTGCCACGGCGGAACTCATCGCCGCCTGCCTTGCCCGCTGCTGGACAGGGGCTCGGCT
GTTGGGCACTGACAATTCCGTGGTGTTGTCGGGGAAGCTGACGTCCTTTCCATGGCTGCTCGCCTGTGTT
GCCACCTGGATTCTGCGCGGGACGTCCTTCTGCTACGTCCCTTCGGCCCTCAATCCAGCGGACCTTCCTT
CCCGCGGCCTGCTGCCGGCTCTGCGGCCTCTTCCGCGTCTTCGCCTTCGCCCTCAGACGAGTCGGATCTC
CCTTTGGGCCGCCTCCCCGCATCGGGAATTCCTAGAGCTCGCTGATCAGCCTCGACTGTGCCTTCTAGTT
GCCAGCCATCTGTTGTTTGCCCCTCCCCCGTGCCTTCCTTGACCCTGGAAGGTGCCACTCCCACTGTCCT
TTCCTAATAAAATGAGGAAATTGCATCGCATTGTCTGAGTAGGTGTCATTCTATTCTGGGGGGTGGGGTG
GGGCAGGACAGCAAGGGGGAGGATTGGGAAGAGAATAGCAGGCATGCTGGGGAGGGCCGCAGGAACCCCT
AGTGATGGAGTTGGCCACTCCCTCTCTGCGCGCTCGCTCGCTCACTGAGGCCGGGCGACCAAAGGTCGCC
CGACGCCCGGGCTTTGCCCGGGCGGCCTCAGTGAGCGAGCGAGCGCGCAGCTGCCTGCAGGGGCGCCTGA
TGCGGTATTTTCTCCTTACGCATCTGTGCGGTATTTCACACCGCATA
[52 nt withheld, positions 3688-3739]
G
[42 nt withheld, positions 3741-3782]
T
[46 nt withheld, positions 3784-3829]
C
[141 nt withheld, positions 3831-3971]
CCTTTGACGTTGGAGTCCACGTTCTTT
[37 nt withheld, positions 3999-4035]
ACTCTATCTCGGGCTATTCTTTTGATTTATAAGGGATTTTGCCGATTTCGGTCTATTGGTTAAAAAATGA
GCTGATTTAACAAAAATTTAACGCGAATTTTAACAAAATATTAACGTTTACAATTTTATGGTGCACTCTC
AGTACAATCTGCTCTGATGCCGCATAGTTAAGCCAGCCCCGACACCCGCCAACACCCGCTGACGCGCCCT
GACGGGCTTGTCTGCTCCCGGCATCCGCTTACAGACAAGCTGTGACCGTCTCCGGGAGCTGCATGTGTCA
GAGGTTTTCACCGTCATCACCGAAACGCGCGAGACGAAAGGGCCTCGTGATACGCCTATTTTTATAGGTT
AATGTCATGATAATAATGGTTTCTTAGACGTCAGGTGGCACTTTTCGGGGAAATGTGCGCGGAACCCCTA
TTTGTTTATTTTTCTAAATACATTCAAATATGTATCCGCTCATGAGACAATAACCCTGATAAATGCTTCA
ATAATATTGAAAAAGGAAGAGTATGAGTATTCAACATTTCCGTGTCGCCCTTATTCCCTTTTTTGCGGCA
TTTTGCCTTCCTGTTTTTGCTCACCCAGAAACGCTGGTGAAAGTAAAAGATGCTGAAGATCAGTTGGGTG
CACGAGTGGGTTACATCGAACTGGATCTCAACAGCGGTAAGATCCTTGAGAGTTTTCGCCCCGAAGAACG
TTTTCCAATGATGAGCACTTTTAAAGTTCTGCTATGTGGCGCGGTATTATCCCGTATTGACGCCGGGCAA
GAGCAACTCGGTCGCCGCATACACTATTCTCAGAATGACTTGGTTGAGTACTCACCAGTCACAGAAAAGC
ATCTTACGGATGGCATGACAGTAAGAGAATTATGCAGTGCTGCCATAACCATGAGTGATAACACTGCGGC
CAACTTACTTCTGACAACGATCGGAGGACCGAAGGAGCTAACCGCTTTTTTGCACAACATGGGGGATCAT
GTAACTCGCCTTGATCGTTGGGAACCGGAGCTGAATGAAGCCATACCAAACGACGAGCGTGACACCACGA
TGCCTGTAGCAATGGCAACAACGTTGCGCAAACTATTAACTGGCGAACTACTTACTCTAGCTTCCCGGCA
ACAATTAATAGACTGGATGGAGGCGGATAAAGTTGCAGGACCACTTCTGCGCTCGGCCCTTCCGGCTGGC
TGGTTTATTGCTGATAAATCTGGAGCCGGTGAGCGTGGAAGCCGCGGTATCATTGCAGCACTGGGGCCAG
ATGGTAAGCCCTCCCGTATCGTAGTTATCTACACGACGGGGAGTCAGGCAACTATGGATGAACGAAATAG
ACAGATCGCTGAGATAGGTGCCTCACTGATTAAGCATTGGTAACTGTCAGACCAAGTTTACTCATATATA
CTTTAGATTGATTTAAAACTTCATTTTTAATTTAAAAGGATCTAGGTGAAGATCCTTTTTGATAATCTCA
TGACCAAAATCCCTTAACGTGAGTTTTCGTTCCACTGAGCGTCAGACCCCGTAGAAAAGATCAAAGGATC
TTCTTGAGATCCTTTTTTTCTGCGCGTAATCTGCTGCTTGCAAACAAAAAAACCACCGCTACCAGCGGTG
GTTTGTTTGCCGGATCAAGAGCTACCAACTCTTTTTCCGAAGGTAACTGGCTTCAGCAGAGCGCAGATAC
CAAATACTGTTCTTCTAGTGTAGCCGTAGTTAGGCCACCACTTCAAGAACTCTGTAGCACCGCCTACATA
CCTCGCTCTGCTAATCCTGTTACCAGTGGCTGCTGCCAGTGGCGATAAGTCGTGTCTTACCGGGTTGGAC
TCAAGACGATAGTTACCGGATAAGGCGCAGCGGTCGGGCTGAACGGGGGGTTCGTGCACACAGCCCAGCT
TGGAGCGAACGACCTACACCGAACTGAGATACCTACAGCGTGAGCTATGAGAAAGCGCCACGCTTCCCGA
AGGGAGAAAGGCGGACAGGTATCCGGTAAGCGGCAGGGTCGGAACAGGAGAGCGCACGAGGGAGCTTCCA
GGGGGAAACGCCTGGTATCTTTATAGTCCTGTCGGGTTTCGCCACCTCTGACTTGAGCGTCGATTTTTGT
GATGCTCGTCAGGGGGGCGGAGCCTATGGAAAAACGCCAGCAACGCGGCCTTTTTACGGTTCCTGGCCTT
TTGCTGGCCTTTTGCTCACATGT
Features (pLannotate 1.2.2; 25 found; start..end, strand, type, name):
      1..141     -  repeat_region  AAV2 ITR: inverted terminal repeat of adeno-associated virus serotype 2 inverted
    148..168     +  protein_bind   attB4: mutant version of attB; core recombination site for the Gateway® BP reaction BP Clonase™
    190..637     +  promoter       hSyn promoter: human synapsin I promoter; confers neuron-specific expression (Kügler et al., 2003)
    638..658     +  protein_bind   attB1: mutant version of attB; core recombination site for the Gateway® BP reaction BP Clonase™
    668..701     +  protein_bind   lox2272: Cre-mediated recombination occurs in the 8-bp core sequence (GGATACTT). lox2272 sites are compatible with each other, but incompatible with loxP or loxN sites (Lee and Saito, 1988). Cre recombinase
    702..751     -  intron         β-globin intron (fragment): internally truncated intron from human β-globin
    752..785     +  protein_bind   loxP: Cre-mediated recombination occurs in the 8-bp core sequence (GCATACAT). Cre recombinase
    792..825     +  protein_bind   FRT (minimal): supports FLP-mediated excision but not integration (Turan and Bode, 2011) FLP recombinase from the Saccharomyces cerevisiae 2μ plasmid
    831..1550    -  CDS            EGFP: the original enhanced GFP (Yang et al., 1996) mammalian codon-optimized
   1555..1607    -  CDS            P2A (fragment): 2A peptide from porcine teschovirus-1 polyprotein Eukaryotic ribosomes fail to insert a peptide bond between the Gly and Pro residues, yielding separate polypeptides.
   2460..2493    +  protein_bind   FRT (minimal): supports FLP-mediated excision but not integration (Turan and Bode, 2011) FLP recombinase from the Saccharomyces cerevisiae 2μ plasmid
   2500..2533    -  protein_bind   lox2272: Cre-mediated recombination occurs in the 8-bp core sequence (GGATACTT). lox2272 sites are compatible with each other, but incompatible with loxP or loxN sites (Lee and Saito, 1988). Cre recombinase
   2534..2583    -  intron         β-globin intron (fragment): internally truncated intron from human β-globin
   2584..2617    -  protein_bind   loxP: Cre-mediated recombination occurs in the 8-bp core sequence (GCATACAT). Cre recombinase
   2621..2641    -  protein_bind   attB2: mutant version of attB; core recombination site for the Gateway® BP reaction BP Clonase™
   2652..3240    +  misc_feature   WPRE: woodchuck hepatitis virus posttranscriptional regulatory element
   3276..3387    +  polyA_signal   bGH poly(A) signal: bovine growth hormone polyadenylation signal
   3491..3631    +  repeat_region  AAV2 ITR: inverted terminal repeat of adeno-associated virus serotype 2 inverted
   3636..3687    -  misc_feature   bom (fragment): basis of mobility region from pBR322
   3706..4161    +  rep_origin     f1 ori (sequence partly withheld): f1 bacteriophage origin of replication; arrow indicates direction of (+) strand synthesis
   4162..4211    -  misc_feature   bom (fragment): basis of mobility region from pBR322
   4313..4348    -  CDS            rop (fragment): Rop protein, which maintains plasmids at low copy number; rop
   4443..4547    +  promoter       AmpR promoter: bla
   4548..5408    +  CDS            AmpR: β-lactamase; bla; confers resistance to ampicillin, carbenicillin, and related antibiotics
   5579..6167    +  rep_origin     ori: high-copy-number ColE1/pMB1/pBR322/pUC origin of replication
