>Addgene plasmid #176280 | pAAV-SynI-CreOn-FlpOff-mNaChBac-P2A-EGFP | addgene full sequence | sequence record 350660 | Addgene NGS Result
ACCAAAGGTCGCCCGACGCCCGGGCTTTGCCCGGGCGGCCTCAGTGAGCGAGCGAGCGCGCAGCTGCCTG
CAGGGGCGCCTGATGCGGTATTTTCTCCTTACGCATCTGTGCGGTATTTCACACCGCATA
[95 nt withheld, positions 131-225]
T
[46 nt withheld, positions 227-272]
C
[141 nt withheld, positions 274-414]
CCTTTGACGTTGGAGTCCACGTTCTTT
[37 nt withheld, positions 442-478]
ACTCTATCTCGGGCTATTCTTTTGATTTATAAGGGATTTTGCCGATTTCGGTCTATTGGTTAAAAAATGA
GCTGATTTAACAAAAATTTAACGCGAATTTTAACAAAATATTAACGTTTACAATTTTATGGTGCACTCTC
AGTACAATCTGCTCTGATGCCGCATAGTTAAGCCAGCCCCGACACCCGCCAACACCCGCTGACGCGCCCT
GACGGGCTTGTCTGCTCCCGGCATCCGCTTACAGACAAGCTGTGACCGTCTCCGGGAGCTGCATGTGTCA
GAGGTTTTCACCGTCATCACCGAAACGCGCGAGACGAAAGGGCCTCGTGATACGCCTATTTTTATAGGTT
AATGTCATGATAATAATGGTTTCTTAGACGTCAGGTGGCACTTTTCGGGGAAATGTGCGCGGAACCCCTA
TTTGTTTATTTTTCTAAATACATTCAAATATGTATCCGCTCATGAGACAATAACCCTGATAAATGCTTCA
ATAATATTGAAAAAGGAAGAGTATGAGTATTCAACATTTCCGTGTCGCCCTTATTCCCTTTTTTGCGGCA
TTTTGCCTTCCTGTTTTTGCTCACCCAGAAACGCTGGTGAAAGTAAAAGATGCTGAAGATCAGTTGGGTG
CACGAGTGGGTTACATCGAACTGGATCTCAACAGCGGTAAGATCCTTGAGAGTTTTCGCCCCGAAGAACG
TTTTCCAATGATGAGCACTTTTAAAGTTCTGCTATGTGGCGCGGTATTATCCCGTATTGACGCCGGGCAA
GAGCAACTCGGTCGCCGCATACACTATTCTCAGAATGACTTGGTTGAGTACTCACCAGTCACAGAAAAGC
ATCTTACGGATGGCATGACAGTAAGAGAATTATGCAGTGCTGCCATAACCATGAGTGATAACACTGCGGC
CAACTTACTTCTGACAACGATCGGAGGACCGAAGGAGCTAACCGCTTTTTTGCACAACATGGGGGATCAT
GTAACTCGCCTTGATCGTTGGGAACCGGAGCTGAATGAAGCCATACCAAACGACGAGCGTGACACCACGA
TGCCTGTAGCAATGGCAACAACGTTGCGCAAACTATTAACTGGCGAACTACTTACTCTAGCTTCCCGGCA
ACAATTAATAGACTGGATGGAGGCGGATAAAGTTGCAGGACCACTTCTGCGCTCGGCCCTTCCGGCTGGC
TGGTTTATTGCTGATAAATCTGGAGCCGGTGAGCGTGGAAGCCGCGGTATCATTGCAGCACTGGGGCCAG
ATGGTAAGCCCTCCCGTATCGTAGTTATCTACACGACGGGGAGTCAGGCAACTATGGATGAACGAAATAG
ACAGATCGCTGAGATAGGTGCCTCACTGATTAAGCATTGGTAACTGTCAGACCAAGTTTACTCATATATA
CTTTAGATTGATTTAAAACTTCATTTTTAATTTAAAAGGATCTAGGTGAAGATCCTTTTTGATAATCTCA
TGACCAAAATCCCTTAACGTGAGTTTTCGTTCCACTGAGCGTCAGACCCCGTAGAAAAGATCAAAGGATC
TTCTTGAGATCCTTTTTTTCTGCGCGTAATCTGCTGCTTGCAAACAAAAAAACCACCGCTACCAGCGGTG
GTTTGTTTGCCGGATCAAGAGCTACCAACTCTTTTTCCGAAGGTAACTGGCTTCAGCAGAGCGCAGATAC
CAAATACTGTTCTTCTAGTGTAGCCGTAGTTAGGCCACCACTTCAAGAACTCTGTAGCACCGCCTACATA
CCTCGCTCTGCTAATCCTGTTACCAGTGGCTGCTGCCAGTGGCGATAAGTCGTGTCTTACCGGGTTGGAC
TCAAGACGATAGTTACCGGATAAGGCGCAGCGGTCGGGCTGAACGGGGGGTTCGTGCACACAGCCCAGCT
TGGAGCGAACGACCTACACCGAACTGAGATACCTACAGCGTGAGCTATGAGAAAGCGCCACGCTTCCCGA
AGGGAGAAAGGCGGACAGGTATCCGGTAAGCGGCAGGGTCGGAACAGGAGAGCGCACGAGGGAGCTTCCA
GGGGGAAACGCCTGGTATCTTTATAGTCCTGTCGGGTTTCGCCACCTCTGACTTGAGCGTCGATTTTTGT
GATGCTCGTCAGGGGGGCGGAGCCTATGGAAAAACGCCAGCAACGCGGCCTTTTTACGGTTCCTGGCCTT
TTGCTGGCCTTTTGCTCACATGTCCTGCAGGCAGCTGCGCGCTCGCTCGCTCACTGAGGCCGCCCGGGCA
AAGCCCGGGCGTCGGGCGACCTTTGGTCGCCCGGCCTCAGTGAGCGAGCGAGCGCGCAGAGAGGGAGTGG
CCAACTCCATCACTAGGGGTTCCTTCTAGACAACTTTGTATAGAAAAGTTGCTGCAGAGGGCCCTGCGTA
TGAGTGCAAGTGGGTTTTAGGACCAGGATGAGGCGGGGTGGGGGTGCCTACCTGACGACCGACCCCGACC
CACTGGACAAGCACCCAACCCCCATTCCCCAAATTGCGCATCCCCTATCAGAGAGGGGGAGGGGAAACAG
GATGCGGCGAGGCGCGTGCGCACTGCCAGCTTCAGCACCGCGGACAGTGCCTTCGCCCCCGCCTGGCGGC
GCGCGCCACCGCCGCCTCAGCACTGAAGGCGCGCTGACGTCACTCGCCGGTCCCCCGCAAACTCCCCTTC
CCGGCCACCTTGGTCGCGTCCGCGCCGCCGCCGGCCCAGCCGGACCGCACCACGCGAGGCGCGAGATAGG
GGGGCACGGGCGCGACCATCTGCGCTGCGGCGCCGGCGACTCAGCGCTGCCTCAGTCTGCGGTGGGCAGC
GGAGGAGTCGTGTCGTGCCTGAGAGCGCAGCAAGTTTGTACAAAAAAGCAGGCTGCCACCATAACTTCGT
ATAGGATACTTTATACGAAGTTATCCGGCAGAATGGTAGCTGGATTGTAGCTGCTATTAGCAATATGAAA
CCTCTTAATAACTTCGTATAGCATACATTATACGAAGTTATGGCGCGGAAGTTCCTATTCTCTAGAAAGT
ATAGGAACTTCCCTCGAGTACCGGTCACGCGTACGCAAGCGCCTTAGCGGCCGCTTACTTGTACAGCTCG
TCCATGCCGAGAGTGATCCCGGCGGCGGTCACGAACTCCAGCAGGACCATGTGATCGCGCTTCTCGTTGG
GGTCTTTGCTCAGGGCGGACTGGGTGCTCAGGTAGTGGTTGTCGGGCAGCAGCACGGGGCCGTCGCCGAT
GGGGGTGTTCTGCTGGTAGTGGTCGGCGAGCTGCACGCTGCCGTCCTCGATGTTGTGGCGGATCTTGAAG
TTCACCTTGATGCCGTTCTTCTGCTTGTCGGCCATGATATAGACGTTGTGGCTGTTGTAGTTGTACTCCA
GCTTGTGCCCCAGGATGTTGCCGTCCTCCTTGAAGTCGATGCCCTTCAGCTCGATGCGGTTCACCAGGGT
GTCGCCCTCGAACTTCACCTCGGCGCGGGTCTTGTAGTTGCCGTCGTCCTTGAAGAAGATGGTGCGCTCC
TGGACGTAGCCTTCGGGCATGGCGGACTTGAAGAAGTCGTGCTGCTTCATGTGGTCGGGGTAGCGGCTGA
AGCACTGCACGCCGTAGGTCAGGGTGGTCACGAGGGTGGGCCAGGGCACGGGCAGCTTGCCGGTGGTGCA
GATGAACTTCAGGGTCAGCTTGCCGTAGGTGGCATCGCCCTCGCCCTCGCCGGACACGCTGAACTTGTGG
CCGTTTACGTCGCCGTCCAGCTCGACCAGGATGGGCACCACCCCGGTGAACAGCTCCTCGCCCTTGCTCA
CCATAGGCCCGGGGTTTTCTTCAACATCTCCTGCTTGCTTTAACAGAGAGAAGTTCGTGGCTCCGCTTCC
TCCACTGCCGATATCCTTAAGTTGTTTGAGCAAGCTCTTCAGTTCGGCTACATCCTTTCGCAATGCTGAA
ATCTCCTGTTTAAGTCCGTCGGCCTCCCCATCTTCCTCATTGTCCGTAAGCTCCGCCTTTTCCACGTTGT
TCACAATGACTCCGATGAAAAGATTGAAAATGATAAAAGTACCAATCAGGACAAACGAGACAAAGTAGAG
CCATGACCAGGGCACCTCTGCAAAAATGGGCCGCATTACACCGCTGGCCCAGCTCTCCAAGGTCACCACT
TGGAACAGCGTCAGCAACGAAAGCTGGAGGTTCCCAAAGTATTCAGGCGATACGTGCTGGAAGAGCATTG
TCCCGATCACTGCAAAGATATAGAAGAAGATGGACATCAAGATCAAGATATTGCCCAACGCCGGAATCGT
CATCACCAGCGCATCTACGAGTCTGCGCAGGGAGGGGACGACGGAGATCGCCCTGAGTACCCGCAGCACT
CTAAGGATTCGCAATACTGTCACGAACTGGGCTCCCGCGAAGATATGCCCAGCCGCGACAATCAGAAAAT
CAAACCAATTCCACGAGCTGCGGAAGAAGGCCGACTTTGGGTTCGACGCCAAAAACCTCATCGCGATCTC
GATGGTGAAGATCCAAAGCAGGACGAGGTCAATCCGATAAAAGAGCCACTTGTGGTCCGCGTAGATCCTC
GGATATGTTTCGATTCCCACGATCAGTGCATTAAAGAGGATCAGGGCAATGACGGTGAAAGTAAACGCTC
TATGGTTGACAATTTTCTGCATCTTTGACGTGAATGAGTTCTGTTTCTGGCGTGCTTCCATTTTCATGGT
GGCGGATCCTAGGTACCTGAGCTCAACGATAGCACTAGTGAAGTTCCTATTCTCTAGAAAGTATAGGAAC
TTCGCTAGCCGGATAACTTCGTATAAAGTATCCTATACGAAGTTATTTGCCTTAACCCAGAAATTATCAC
TGTTATTCTTTAGAATGGTGCAAAGAATAACTTCGTATAATGTATGCTATACGAAGTTATACCCAGCTTT
CTTGTACAAAGTGGGAATTCCGATAATCAACCTCTGGATTACAAAATTTGTGAAAGATTGACTGGTATTC
TTAACTATGTTGCTCCTTTTACGCTATGTGGATACGCTGCTTTAATGCCTTTGTATCATGCTATTGCTTC
CCGTATGGCTTTCATTTTCTCCTCCTTGTATAAATCCTGGTTGCTGTCTCTTTATGAGGAGTTGTGGCCC
GTTGTCAGGCAACGTGGCGTGGTGTGCACTGTGTTTGCTGACGCAACCCCCACTGGTTGGGGCATTGCCA
CCACCTGTCAGCTCCTTTCCGGGACTTTCGCTTTCCCCCTCCCTATTGCCACGGCGGAACTCATCGCCGC
CTGCCTTGCCCGCTGCTGGACAGGGGCTCGGCTGTTGGGCACTGACAATTCCGTGGTGTTGTCGGGGAAG
CTGACGTCCTTTCCATGGCTGCTCGCCTGTGTTGCCACCTGGATTCTGCGCGGGACGTCCTTCTGCTACG
TCCCTTCGGCCCTCAATCCAGCGGACCTTCCTTCCCGCGGCCTGCTGCCGGCTCTGCGGCCTCTTCCGCG
TCTTCGCCTTCGCCCTCAGACGAGTCGGATCTCCCTTTGGGCCGCCTCCCCGCATCGGGAATTCCTAGAG
CTCGCTGATCAGCCTCGACTGTGCCTTCTAGTTGCCAGCCATCTGTTGTTTGCCCCTCCCCCGTGCCTTC
CTTGACCCTGGAAGGTGCCACTCCCACTGTCCTTTCCTAATAAAATGAGGAAATTGCATCGCATTGTCTG
AGTAGGTGTCATTCTATTCTGGGGGGTGGGGTGGGGCAGGACAGCAAGGGGGAGGATTGGGAAGAGAATA
GCAGGCATGCTGGGGAGGGCCGCAGGAACCCCTAGTGATGGAGTTGGCCACTCCCTCTCTGCGCGCTCGC
TCGCTCACTGAGGCCGGGCG
Features (pLannotate 1.2.2; 25 found; start..end, strand, type, name):
     79..130     -  misc_feature   bom (fragment): basis of mobility region from pBR322
    149..604     +  rep_origin     f1 ori (sequence partly withheld): f1 bacteriophage origin of replication; arrow indicates direction of (+) strand synthesis
    605..654     -  misc_feature   bom (fragment): basis of mobility region from pBR322
    756..791     -  CDS            rop (fragment): Rop protein, which maintains plasmids at low copy number; rop
    886..990     +  promoter       AmpR promoter: bla
    991..1851    +  CDS            AmpR: β-lactamase; bla; confers resistance to ampicillin, carbenicillin, and related antibiotics
   2022..2610    +  rep_origin     ori: high-copy-number ColE1/pMB1/pBR322/pUC origin of replication
   2672..2812    -  repeat_region  AAV2 ITR: inverted terminal repeat of adeno-associated virus serotype 2 inverted
   2819..2839    +  protein_bind   attB4: mutant version of attB; core recombination site for the Gateway® BP reaction BP Clonase™
   2861..3308    +  promoter       hSyn promoter: human synapsin I promoter; confers neuron-specific expression (Kügler et al., 2003)
   3309..3329    +  protein_bind   attB1: mutant version of attB; core recombination site for the Gateway® BP reaction BP Clonase™
   3339..3372    +  protein_bind   lox2272: Cre-mediated recombination occurs in the 8-bp core sequence (GGATACTT). lox2272 sites are compatible with each other, but incompatible with loxP or loxN sites (Lee and Saito, 1988). Cre recombinase
   3376..3425    -  intron         β-globin intron (fragment): internally truncated intron from human β-globin
   3426..3459    +  protein_bind   loxP: Cre-mediated recombination occurs in the 8-bp core sequence (GCATACAT). Cre recombinase
   3466..3499    +  protein_bind   FRT (minimal): supports FLP-mediated excision but not integration (Turan and Bode, 2011) FLP recombinase from the Saccharomyces cerevisiae 2μ plasmid
   3543..4262    -  CDS            EGFP: the original enhanced GFP (Yang et al., 1996) mammalian codon-optimized
   4267..4319    -  CDS            P2A (fragment): 2A peptide from porcine teschovirus-1 polyprotein Eukaryotic ribosomes fail to insert a peptide bond between the Gly and Pro residues, yielding separate polypeptides.
   5208..5241    +  protein_bind   FRT (minimal): supports FLP-mediated excision but not integration (Turan and Bode, 2011) FLP recombinase from the Saccharomyces cerevisiae 2μ plasmid
   5251..5284    -  protein_bind   lox2272: Cre-mediated recombination occurs in the 8-bp core sequence (GGATACTT). lox2272 sites are compatible with each other, but incompatible with loxP or loxN sites (Lee and Saito, 1988). Cre recombinase
   5285..5334    -  intron         β-globin intron (fragment): internally truncated intron from human β-globin
   5335..5368    -  protein_bind   loxP: Cre-mediated recombination occurs in the 8-bp core sequence (GCATACAT). Cre recombinase
   5372..5392    -  protein_bind   attB2: mutant version of attB; core recombination site for the Gateway® BP reaction BP Clonase™
   5403..5991    +  misc_feature   WPRE: woodchuck hepatitis virus posttranscriptional regulatory element
   6027..6138    +  polyA_signal   bGH poly(A) signal: bovine growth hormone polyadenylation signal
   6242..74      +  repeat_region  AAV2 ITR (across the origin): inverted terminal repeat of adeno-associated virus serotype 2 inverted
