[The description below was written by a language model from this plasmid's Addgene catalogue record and pLannotate feature annotations shown in this document.]
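Description:
pAAV-SynI-CreOn-FlpOff-mNaChBac-P2A-EGFP is an adeno-associated virus transfer plasmid built on a pAAV-SynI backbone for neuron-restricted, recombinase-gated expression in mammalian cells. In bacteria it is maintained as a high-copy plasmid through a ColE1/pUC-type origin and selected with ampicillin via the β-lactamase gene; an f1 origin is also present. Two AAV2 inverted terminal repeats flank the expression cassette and allow it to be packaged into recombinant AAV particles. Residual Gateway attB4, attB1 and attB2 sites around the promoter and insert reflect how the vector was assembled.

The payload is the bacterial voltage-gated sodium channel NaChBac from Bacillus halodurans, joined through a P2A self-cleaving peptide to EGFP so that channel and fluorescent reporter are produced as separate proteins from one transcript. The human synapsin I promoter drives expression, followed by a WPRE and a bovine growth hormone polyadenylation signal. The coding unit sits in reverse orientation relative to the promoter, bracketed by paired lox2272 and loxP sites in opposing orientation (a DIO/FLEx arrangement), so Cre inverts and locks it into the sense orientation. Nested inside the lox sites are two minimal FRT sites in the same orientation, so Flp excises the cassette and abolishes expression. The result is Boolean "Cre AND NOT Flp" logic, useful for intersectional exclusion targeting of neuronal subpopulations with a channel, labelled by EGFP. The automated annotation does not label the NaChBac coding region itself, which presumably occupies the unannotated stretch between P2A and the second FRT site. The sequenced record is about 80 nt longer than the depositor's map, and the depositor notes base differences near the lox and FRT sites that affect neither the coding sequence nor the recombination sites.
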