Addgene plasmid #176280: pAAV-SynI-CreOn-FlpOff-mNaChBac-P2A-EGFP
Purpose: Viral vector for co-expression of NaChBac and EGFP in cells expressing Cre AND NOT Flp driven by the human Synapsin promoter.
Depositing lab: Martin Riccomagno. Depositing organization: University of California, Riverside. Publication: ExBoX - a simple Boolean exclusion strategy to drive expression in neurons. Ubina T, Vahedi-Hunter T, Agnew-Svoboda W, Wong W, Gupta A, Santhakumar V, Riccomagno MM. J Cell Sci. 2021 Oct 15;134(20). pii: 272538. doi: 10.1242/jcs.257212. Epub 2021 Oct 20. PubMed 34515305.
Backbone
  Vector backbone: pAAV-SynI
  Backbone manufacturer: Vector Builder
  Backbone size w/o insert (bp): 4605
  Total vector size (bp): 6228
  Vector type: Mammalian Expression, AAV, Cre/Lox
Growth in bacteria
  Bacterial resistance: Ampicillin, 100 μg/mL
  Growth temperature: 37°C
  Growth strain: NEB Stable
  Copy number: High Copy
Gene/Insert
  Gene/Insert name: mNaChBac-P2A-EGFP (alt name: Bacterial voltage gated Na+ channel)
  Species: Bacillus halodurans
  Promoter: human Synapsin I
  Cloning method: Unknown
  Sequencing primers: 5′ CGTCGCCGTCCAGCTCGACCAG; 3′ CATAGCGTAAAAGGAGCAACA
Resource information
  A portion of this plasmid was derived from a plasmid made by: Massimo Scanziani; Addgene #60650
Terms and licenses: Academic/Nonprofit Terms; Industry Terms: Not Available to Industry
Depositor comments: Several differences were found flanking/near the lox and frt sites. These base changes do not affect the coding sequence or recombination sites.
How to cite: pAAV-SynI-CreOn-FlpOff-mNaChBac-P2A-EGFP was a gift from Martin Riccomagno (Addgene plasmid # 176280 ; http://n2t.net/addgene:176280 ; RRID:Addgene_176280)
